Addgene plasmid #99848: AAV-KrasWT/sgKras/Cre
Purpose: Expresses Cre-recombinase, a barcoded HDR template that serves as a control for HDR into the endogenous Kras locus, and a Kras-targeting sgRNA to enhance HDR.
Depositing lab: Monte Winslow. Depositing organization: Stanford University. Publication: Multiplexed in vivo homology-directed repair and tumor barcoding enables parallel quantification of Kras variant oncogenicity. Winters IP, Chiou SH, Paulk NK, McFarland CD, Lalgudi PV, Ma RK, Lisowski L, Connolly AJ, Petrov DA, Kay MA, Winslow MM. Nat Commun. 2017 Dec 12;8(1):2053. doi: 10.1038/s41467-017-01519-y. PubMed 29233960.
Backbone
  Vector backbone: 388-MCS AAV
  Backbone size w/o insert (bp): 5958
  Vector type: Mammalian Expression, AAV, Cre/Lox
Growth in bacteria
  Bacterial resistance: Ampicillin, 100 μg/mL
  Growth temperature: 37°C
  Growth strain: NEB Stable
  Copy number: High Copy
Gene/Insert
  Gene/Insert name: Kras
  gRNA/shRNA sequence: GACTGAGTATAAACTTGTGG
  Species: M. musculus (mouse)
  Insert size (bp): 2014
  Mutation: AvrII site (CAAAGG>CCTAGG), PAM/sgRNA mutations (GACTGAGTATAAACTTGTGGTGG>GACTGAGTATAAACTAGTAGTCG), Barcode = (AGGCAAGAGCGCCTTGACGATA>AGGCAAGTCGGCACTGACGATA), BsiWI site (CGTGCG>CGTACG)
  Entrez Gene: Kras (a.k.a. K-Ras, K-Ras 2, K-ras, Ki-ras, Kras-2, Kras2, c-K-ras, c-Ki-ras, p21B, ras)
  Cloning method: Restriction Enzyme; 5′ cloning site NcoI, AvrII (not destroyed); 3′ cloning site BsiWI, XhoI (not destroyed)
Terms and licenses: Academic/Nonprofit Terms; Industry Terms: Not Available to Industry
How to cite: AAV-KrasWT/sgKras/Cre was a gift from Monte Winslow (Addgene plasmid # 99848 ; http://n2t.net/addgene:99848 ; RRID:Addgene_99848)
