[The description below was written by a language model from this plasmid's Addgene catalogue record and pLannotate feature annotations shown in this document.]
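Description:
AAV-KrasWT/sgKras/Cre is an adeno-associated virus transfer plasmid built on the 388-MCS AAV backbone and intended for delivery to mouse cells in vivo. Its payload lies between AAV2 inverted terminal repeats, which allow the intervening DNA to be packaged into AAV particles. One ITR is annotated in full, while the other is detected only as short fragments in the sequenced record. In bacteria the plasmid is maintained through a high-copy ColE1/pUC-type origin and selected with ampicillin via the β-lactamase gene. An f1 origin and remnants of lac-region sequences (lacZα, lac promoter and operator) are carried over from the cloning backbone.

The ITR-flanked region holds three functional modules. The first is a roughly 2 kb mouse Kras genomic fragment that serves as a homology-directed repair template. The feature table picks up only a short KRAS coding stretch within it, consistent with an exon flanked by non-coding homology arms. This template retains the wild-type Kras sequence but carries engineered AvrII and BsiWI sites, changes in the PAM and sgRNA target region that would prevent the repaired allele from being re-cut, and a barcode introduced through nucleotide substitutions. The second module is a human U6 promoter driving a Kras-targeting guide fused to the S. pyogenes Cas9 scaffold, which directs cleavage at the endogenous locus to stimulate HDR. No Cas9 gene is annotated, so the nuclease must be supplied separately. The third is a mouse PGK promoter driving Cre recombinase with a bGH polyadenylation signal, which can recombine loxP-flanked alleles in transduced cells. According to the record, the construct serves as the wild-type control for HDR into the endogenous Kras locus, in work on multiplexed in vivo HDR and tumor barcoding to compare the oncogenicity of Kras variants.
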