Features (pLannotate 1.2.2; 22 found; start..end, strand, type, name):
     12..39      +  repeat_region  AAV2 ITR (fragment): inverted terminal repeat of adeno-associated virus serotype 2 inverted
     68..95      +  repeat_region  AAV2 ITR (fragment): inverted terminal repeat of adeno-associated virus serotype 2 inverted
   1231..1341    +  CDS            KRAS (fragment): RASK_MELGA - Experimental evidence at protein level: Swiss-Prot protein existence level 1. Ras proteins bind GDP/GTP and possess intrinsic GTPase activity. Plays an important role in the regulation of cell proliferation. May play a role in promoting oncogenic events by inducing transcriptional silencing of tumor suppressor genes (TSGs). From Meleagris gallopavo (Wild turkey).
   2226..2466    +  promoter       U6 promoter: RNA polymerase III promoter for human U6 snRNA
   2495..2570    +  misc_RNA       gRNA scaffold: guide RNA scaffold for the Streptococcus pyogenes CRISPR/Cas9 system
   2623..3115    +  promoter       PGK promoter: mouse phosphoglycerate kinase 1 promoter
   3145..4175    +  CDS            Cre (fragment): site-specific recombinase Cre is a site-specific recombinase from bacteriophage P1. Recombination occurs at loxP sequences.
   4209..4415    +  polyA_signal   bGH poly(A) signal: bovine growth hormone polyadenylation signal
   4476..4616    +  repeat_region  AAV2 ITR: inverted terminal repeat of adeno-associated virus serotype 2 inverted
   4651..4808    +  CDS            lacZα (fragment): LacZα fragment of β-galactosidase; lacZ fragment
   4814..4865    -  misc_feature   bom (fragment): basis of mobility region from pBR322
   4884..5339    +  rep_origin     f1 ori (sequence partly withheld): f1 bacteriophage origin of replication; arrow indicates direction of (+) strand synthesis
   5340..5389    -  misc_feature   bom (fragment): basis of mobility region from pBR322
   5491..5526    -  CDS            rop (fragment): Rop protein, which maintains plasmids at low copy number; rop
   5621..5725    +  promoter       AmpR promoter: bla
   5726..6586    +  CDS            AmpR: β-lactamase; bla; confers resistance to ampicillin, carbenicillin, and related antibiotics
   6757..7345    +  rep_origin     ori: high-copy-number ColE1/pMB1/pBR322/pUC origin of replication
   7528..7620    +  CDS            lacI (fragment): lac repressor; lacI; The lac repressor binds to the lac operator to inhibit transcription in E. coli. This inhibition can be relieved by adding lactose or isopropyl-β-D-thiogalactopyranoside (IPTG).
   7633..7654    +  protein_bind   CAP binding site: CAP binding activates transcription in the presence of cAMP. E. coli catabolite activator protein
   7669..7699    +  promoter       lac promoter: promoter for the E. coli lac operon
   7707..7723    +  protein_bind   lac operator: The lac repressor binds to the lac operator to inhibit transcription in E. coli. This inhibition can be relieved by adding lactose or isopropyl-β-D-thiogalactopyranoside (IPTG). lac repressor encoded by lacI
   7760..8       -  misc_feature   MCS (fragment) (across the origin): pUC18/19 multiple cloning site
>Addgene plasmid #99848 | AAV-KrasWT/sgKras/Cre | addgene full sequence | sequence record 193786 | Addgene NGS Result
CCTGCAGGCAGCTGCGCGCTCGCTCGCTCACTGAGGCCGCCCGGGCGTCGGGCGACCTTTGGTCGCCCGG
CCTCAGTGAGCGAGCGAGCGCGCAGAGAGGGAGTGGCCAACTCCATCACTAGGGGTTCCTGGAGGGGTGG
AGTCGTGACGTAAAGATCTGATATCATCGATCGCGATGCATTAATTAAGCGGCCGCCATGGCAGTTCTTT
TGTATCCATTTGTCTCTTTATCTGCAATAATATATGTTCTACAAGGGAAAGGAGATAAAGTGTATATATT
AATTTTATTTCAAAAATGTTTGGAAAAGCAGACTAGGAAACAACAGTGTTGTATTCAGGGCTGTTAACTG
TATACAGTGCCAGCACTTAGTGCACCTGTTGGGAGTGCAGTGTATTATAAGCAAGGCAGAAGTCACAGAG
GTTACTGAGAAACTCTTTTATGTTCTTTACATTTTTTTTCTTGCCAAAAATAGTCTTTATCTCTGAATTT
CATTCAATTTTATTTCCTTGTACAGAGGTACTGTTTTTAGTACTCAAAGGATTATATGTTAAAATTGATC
TGATCCTATACCAAATATTTAAACCCATTTCCCACAGATAGTTTATAGATTAAAATGCCATCAAATATTA
TCTTTATTTGCTTCATTGCCTAAATATGTCTTTCCCCAGCACAGTGCAGTTTTGACACCAGCTTCGGCTT
CCTATTTTGTTGCCCTTTATTGCAGAACTGCTCTGATGGCTTTAAAACAGTTCTCTGCAGTTGTTGGCTC
CAACACAGATGTTCTTAGGCTACCTAACTTCTAACTTTTAATATCCAGTCAACAAAGAATACCGCAAGGG
TAGGTGTTGGGATAGCTGTCGACAAGCTCATGCGGGTGTGTCCACAGGGTATAGCGTACTATGCAGAATA
TTTGTACTGAGTGAAGTCATGATACATTCCTTTGAGAGCCATTAGCTGCTACAAAACAGTAATCTGGCTG
TTTAGATCAACAAGCTAAATGATAGAAGATGAAAGTACTGGTTTCCATGTATTTTTATTAAGTGTTGATG
AGAAAGTTGTAAGTGACTTACAGGTTACTCTGTACATCTGTAGTCACTGAATTCGGAATATCTTAGAGTT
TTACACACCTAGGTGAGTGTTAAAATATTGATAAAGTTTTTGATAATCTTGTGTGAGACATGTTCTAATT
TAGTTGTATTTTATTATTTTTATTGTAAGGCCTGCTGAAAATGACTGAGTATAAACTAGTAGTCGTTGGA
GCTGGTGGCGTAGGCAAGTCGGCACTGACGATACAGCTAATTCAGAATCACTTTGTGGATGAGTATGACC
CTACGATAGAGGTAACGCTGCTCTACAGTCTGCGTACGCTTGTAAAGGACGGCAGCCAGCCGCTTTGAAA
AAGATATCATTTTTATATTTATTAGAAAATTATATTGAAAGTTATTTCAGTTATATGTGATGTCCTTTAG
TTCCAAGGCTTTAAACTGGGTGTTAGGGAACCATAGGTGCAAGAAAGTCCACTTCTCATGAGAGCTCACC
ACAGAGAAAGAAAGTCCACTTCTCATGAGAGCTTACCACAGAGAGTAAGGTCCAAGATGCCATCCGTGCT
TTGTATTTGCATTTTGATAAATAAATTTCATGATTTTGTGAGAGTTAAGAATATAGCTTTGCCTTTGATC
TATTCCTGAAAGGTTTGTTGTTGTTTTATGGGTTTGTTGTTATTGTGTTGTTGTTTGGTGTCTTTTAGGC
AGGGTCTTACTATGCAGCCCTGACCGGCCTAGAACTCAACTATGTAGACCAGACTAGCTCTGAATTCTCA
GAGATCCATCTACCTGCCTCTGCTGCCCAGATGCTGCGATTAAAGATGTACACCACCATGTACAGTGAAA
GTTACTCTTTTGAAAACACTTTATTGTTATAGATTACTTGGAATGTTGATGTGATGAGAAAATTTGATTA
TACTAGGAAAATAGAATCACTTGATGGTTGAGCTTTTTTTTTAAGACTTATTTATTTTATGTAAGTGAGT
ACACTGCTTCTCTCTTCAGACACACCAGAAGAGGGCATCAGATCCCATTAAGATGGCTGTGAGCCACCAT
GTGGTTGCTGGGAATTGAACTCAGGACCTCTGGAAAGGCAGTCAGTGCTCTTTTTTTGTTTAAAGATTTA
TTTATTTTTATGAATACAGTGTCACTGTCTTCATACACACAAGAGCTCGAGCTGTGAGGGCCTATTTCCC
ATGATTCCTTCATATTTGCATATACGATACAAGGCTGTTAGAGAGATAATTGGAATTAATTTGACTGTAA
ACACAAAGATATTAGTACAAAATACGTGACGTAGAAAGTAATAATTTCTTGGGTAGTTTGCAGTTTTAAA
ATTATGTTTTAAAATGGACTATCATATGCTTACCGTAACTTGAAAGTATTTCGATTTCTTGGCTTTATAT
ATCTTGTGGAAAGGACCAAACACCGACTGAGTATAAACTTGTGGGTTTTAGAGCTAGAAATAGCAAGTTA
AAATAAGGCTAGTCCGTTATCAACTTGAAAAAGTGGCACCGAGTCGGTGCTTTTTTGTTTGGCGCGCCTA
TGGCTTAATTAACATGGCGGCCGCATTCTACCGGGTAGGGGAGGCGCTTTTCCCAAGGCAGTCTGGAGCA
TGCGCTTTAGCAGCCCCGCTGGGCACTTGGCGCTACACAAGTGGCCTCTGGCCTCGCACACATTCCACAT
CCACCGGTAGGCGCCAACCGGCTCCGTTCTTTGGTGGCCCCTTCGCGCCACCTTCTACTCCTCCCCTAGT
CAGGAAGTTCCCCCCCGCCCCGCAGCTCGCGTCGTGCAGGACGTGACAAATGGAAGTAGCACGTCTCACT
AGTCTCGTGCAGATGGACAGCACCGCTGAGCAATGGAAGCGGGTAGGCCTTTGGGGCAGCGGCCAATAGC
AGCTTTGCTCCTTCGCTTTCTGGGCTCAGAGGCTGGGAAGGGGTGGGTCCGGGGGCGGGCTCAGGGGCGG
GCTCAGGGGCGGGGCGGGCGCCCGAAGGTCCTCCGGAGGCCCGGCATTCTGCACGCTTCAAAAGCGCACG
TCTGCCGCGCTGTTCTCCTCTTCCTCATCTCCGGGACCCGGGATGCCCAAGAAGAAGAGGAAGGTGTCCA
ATTTACTGACCGTACACCAAAATTTGCCTGCATTACCGGTCGATGCAACGAGTGATGAGGTTCGCAAGAA
CCTGATGGACATGTTCAGGGATCGCCAGGCGTTTTCTGAGCATACCTGGAAAATGCTTCTGTCCGTTTGC
CGGTCGTGGGCGGCATGGTGCAAGTTGAATAACCGGAAATGGTTTCCCGCAGAACCTGAAGATGTTCGCG
ATTATCTTCTATATCTTCAGGCGCGCGGTCTGGCAGTAAAAACTATCCAGCAACATTTGGGCCAGCTAAA
CATGCTTCATCGTCGGTCCGGGCTGCCACGACCAAGTGACAGCAATGCTGTTTCACTGGTTATGCGGCGG
ATCCGAAAAGAAAACGTTGATGCCGGTGAACGTGCAAAACAGGCTCTAGCGTTCGAACGCACTGATTTCG
ACCAGGTTCGTTCACTCATGGAAAATAGCGATCGCTGCCAGGATATACGTAATCTGGCATTTCTGGGGAT
TGCTTATAACACCCTGTTACGTATAGCCGAAATTGCCAGGATCAGGGTTAAAGATATCTCACGTACTGAC
GGTGGGAGAATGTTAATCCATATTGGCAGAACGAAAACGCTGGTTAGCACCGCAGGTGTAGAGAAGGCAC
TTAGCCTGGGGGTAACTAAACTGGTCGAGCGATGGATTTCCGTCTCTGGTGTAGCTGATGATCCGAATAA
CTACCTGTTTTGCCGGGTCAGAAAAAATGGTGTTGCCGCGCCATCTGCCACCAGCCAGCTATCAACTCGC
GCCCTGGAAGGGATTTTTGAAGCAACTCATCGATTGATTTACGGCGCTAAGGATGACTCTGGTCAGAGAT
ACCTGGCCTGGTCTGGACACAGTGCCCGTGTCGGAGCCGCGCGAGATATGGCCCGCGCTGGAGTTTCAAT
ACCGGAGATCATGCAAGCTGGTGGCTGGACCAATGTAAATATTGTCATGAACTATATCCGTAACCTGGAT
AGTGAAACAGGGGCAATGGTGCGCCTGCTGGAAGATGGCGATTAGCCATGTTTAAGGGTTCCTCTAGTGT
ACACGCGTTGTGCCTTCTAGTTGCCAGCCATCTGTTGTTTGCCCCTCCCCCGTGCCTTCCTTGACCCTGG
AAGGTGCCACTCCCACTGTCCTTTCCTAATAAAATGAGGAAATTGCATCGCATTGTCTGAGTAGGTGTCA
TTCTATTCTGGGGGGTGGGGTGGGGCAGGACAGCAAGGGGGAGGATTGGGAAGACAATAGCAGGCATGCT
GGGGAACGCGTGATATCAGATCTGTTACGTAGATAAGTAGCATGGCGGGTTAATCATTAACTACAAGGAA
CCCCTAGTGATGGAGTTGGCCACTCCCTCTCTGCGCGCTCGCTCGCTCACTGAGGCCGGGCGACCAAAGG
TCGCCCGACGCCCGGGCTTTGCCCGGGCGGCCTCAGTGAGCGAGCGAGCGCGCAGCTGCCTGCAGGTCGA
CTCTAGAGGATCCCCGGGTACCGAGCTCGAATTCACTGGCCGTCGTTTTACAACGTCGTGACTGGGAAAA
CCCTGGCGTTACCCAACTTAATCGCCTTGCAGCACATCCCCCTTTCGCCAGCTGGCGTAATAGCGAAGAG
GCCCGCACCGATCGCCCTTCCCAACAGTTGCGCAGCCTGAATGGCGAATGGCGCCTGATGCGGTATTTTC
TCCTTACGCATCTGTGCGGTATTTCACACCGCATA
[95 nt withheld, positions 4866-4960]
T
[46 nt withheld, positions 4962-5007]
C
[141 nt withheld, positions 5009-5149]
CCTTTGACGTTGGAGTCCACGTTCTTT
[37 nt withheld, positions 5177-5213]
ACTCTATCTCGGGCTATTCTTTTGATTTATAAGGGATTTTGCCGATTTCGGTCTATTGGTTAAAAAATGA
GCTGATTTAACAAAAATTTAACGCGAATTTTAACAAAATATTAACGTTTACAATTTTATGGTGCACTCTC
AGTACAATCTGCTCTGATGCCGCATAGTTAAGCCAGCCCCGACACCCGCCAACACCCGCTGACGCGCCCT
GACGGGCTTGTCTGCTCCCGGCATCCGCTTACAGACAAGCTGTGACCGTCTCCGGGAGCTGCATGTGTCA
GAGGTTTTCACCGTCATCACCGAAACGCGCGAGACGAAAGGGCCTCGTGATACGCCTATTTTTATAGGTT
AATGTCATGATAATAATGGTTTCTTAGACGTCAGGTGGCACTTTTCGGGGAAATGTGCGCGGAACCCCTA
TTTGTTTATTTTTCTAAATACATTCAAATATGTATCCGCTCATGAGACAATAACCCTGATAAATGCTTCA
ATAATATTGAAAAAGGAAGAGTATGAGTATTCAACATTTCCGTGTCGCCCTTATTCCCTTTTTTGCGGCA
TTTTGCCTTCCTGTTTTTGCTCACCCAGAAACGCTGGTGAAAGTAAAAGATGCTGAAGATCAGTTGGGTG
CACGAGTGGGTTACATCGAACTGGATCTCAACAGCGGTAAGATCCTTGAGAGTTTTCGCCCCGAAGAACG
TTTTCCAATGATGAGCACTTTTAAAGTTCTGCTATGTGGCGCGGTATTATCCCGTATTGACGCCGGGCAA
GAGCAACTCGGTCGCCGCATACACTATTCTCAGAATGACTTGGTTGAGTACTCACCAGTCACAGAAAAGC
ATCTTACGGATGGCATGACAGTAAGAGAATTATGCAGTGCTGCCATAACCATGAGTGATAACACTGCGGC
CAACTTACTTCTGACAACGATCGGAGGACCGAAGGAGCTAACCGCTTTTTTGCACAACATGGGGGATCAT
GTAACTCGCCTTGATCGTTGGGAACCGGAGCTGAATGAAGCCATACCAAACGACGAGCGTGACACCACGA
TGCCTGTAGCAATGGCAACAACGTTGCGCAAACTATTAACTGGCGAACTACTTACTCTAGCTTCCCGGCA
ACAATTAATAGACTGGATGGAGGCGGATAAAGTTGCAGGACCACTTCTGCGCTCGGCCCTTCCGGCTGGC
TGGTTTATTGCTGATAAATCTGGAGCCGGTGAGCGTGGGTCTCGCGGTATCATTGCAGCACTGGGGCCAG
ATGGTAAGCCCTCCCGTATCGTAGTTATCTACACGACGGGGAGTCAGGCAACTATGGATGAACGAAATAG
ACAGATCGCTGAGATAGGTGCCTCACTGATTAAGTATTGGTAACTGTCAGACCAAGTTTACTCATATATA
CTTTAGATTGATTTAAAACTTCATTTTTAATTTAAAAGGATCTAGGTGAAGATCCTTTTTGATAATCTCA
TGACCAAAATCCCTTAACGTGAGTTTTCGTTCCACTGAGCGTCAGACCCCGTAGAAAAGATCAAAGGATC
TTCTTGAGATCCTTTTTTTCTGCGCGTAATCTGCTGCTTGCAAACAAAAAAACCACCGCTACCAGCGGTG
GTTTGTTTGCCGGATCAAGAGCTACCAACTCTTTTTCCGAAGGTAACTGGCTTCAGCAGAGCGCAGATAC
CAAATACTGTTCTTCTAGTGTAGCCGTAGTTAGGCCACCACTTCAAGAACTCTGTAGCACCGCCTACATA
CCTCGCTCTGCTAATCCTGTTACCAGTGGCTGCTGCCAGTGGCGATAAGTCGTGTCTTACCGGGTTGGAC
TCAAGACGATAGTTACCGGATAAGGCGCAGCGGTCGGGCTGAACGGGGGGTTCGTGCACACAGCCCAGCT
TGGAGCGAACGACCTACACCGAACTGAGATACCTACAGCGTGAGCTATGAGAAAGCGCCACGCTTCCCGA
AGGGAGAAAGGCGGACAGGTATCCGGTAAGCGGCAGGGTCGGAACAGGAGAGCGCACGAGGGAGCTTCCA
GGGGGAAACGCCTGGTATCTTTATAGTCCTGTCGGGTTTCGCCACCTCTGACTTGAGCGTCGATTTTTGT
GATGCTCGTCAGGGGGGCGGAGCCTATGGAAAAACGCCAGCAACGCGGCCTTTTTACGGTTCCTGGCCTT
TTGCTGGCCTTTTGCTCACATGTTCTTTCCTGCGTTATCCCCTGATTCTGTGGATAACCGTATTACCGCC
TTTGAGTGAGCTGATACCGCTCGCCGCAGCCGAACGACCGAGCGCAGCGAGTCAGTGAGCGAGGAAGCGG
AAGAGCGCCCAATACGCAAACCGCCTCTCCCCGCGCGTTGGCCGATTCATTAATGCAGCTGGCACGACAG
GTTTCCCGACTGGAAAGCGGGCAGTGAGCGCAACGCAATTAATGTGAGTTAGCTCACTCATTAGGCACCC
CAGGCTTTACACTTTATGCTTCCGGCTCGTATGTTGTGTGGAATTGTGAGCGGATAACAATTTCACACAG
GAAACAGCTATGACCATGATTACGCCAAGCTTGCATG
